>Addgene plasmid #80943 | pAAV-SMVP-Cas9N-U6-gRNA P1 | depositor full sequence | sequence record 158695 | pAAV-SMVP-Cas9N-U6-gRNA P1 sequence 7466 bps
TTTTTGCGGCATTTTGCCTTCCTGTTTTTGCTCACCCAGAAACGCTGGTGAAAGTAAAAGATGCTGAAGA
TCAGTTGGGTGCACGAGTGGGTTACATCGAACTGGATCTCAATAGTGGTAAGATCCTTGAGAGTTTTCGC
CCCGAAGAACGTTTTCCAATGATGAGCACTTTTAAAGTTCTGCTATGTGGCGCGGTATTATCCCGTATTG
ACGCCGGGCAAGAGCAACTCGGTCGCCGCATACACTATTCTCAGAATGACTTGGTTGAGTACTCACCAGT
CACAGAAAAGCATCTTACGGATGGCATGACAGTAAGAGAATTATGCAGTGCTGCCATAACCATGAGTGAT
AACACTGCGGCCAACTTACTTCTGACAACGATCGGAGGACCGAAGGAGCTAACCGCTTTTTTGCACAACA
TGGGGGATCATGTAACTCGCCTTGATCGTTGGGAACCGGAGCTGAATGAAGCCATACCAAACGACGAGCG
TGACACCACGATGCCTGTAGTAATGGTAACAACGTTGCGCAAACTATTAACTGGCGAACTACTTACTCTA
GCTTCCCGGCAACAATTAATAGACTGGATGGAGGCGGATAAAGTTGCAGGACCACTTCTGCGCTCGGCCC
TTCCGGCTGGCTGGTTTATTGCTGATAAATCTGGAGCCGGTGAGCGTGGGTCTCGCGGTATCATTGCAGC
ACTGGGGCCAGATGGTAAGCCCTCCCGTATCGTAGTTATCTACACGACGGGGAGTCAGGCAACTATGGAT
GAACGAAATAGACAGATCGCTGAGATAGGTGCCTCACTGATTAAGCATTGGTAACTGTCAGACCAAGTTT
ACTCATATATACTTTAGATTGATTTAAAACTTCATTTTTAATTTAAAAGGATCTAGGTGAAGATCCTTTT
TGATAATCTCATGACCAAAATCCCTTAACGTGAGTTTTCGTTCCACTGAGCGTCAGACCCCGTAGAAAAG
ATCAAAGGATCTTCTTGAGATCCTTTTTTTCTGCGCGTAATCTGCTGCTTGCAAACAAAAAAACCACCGC
TACCAGCGGTGGTTTGTTTGCCGGATCAAGAGCTACCAACTCTTTTTCCGAAGGTAACTGGCTTCAGCAG
AGCGCAGATACCAAATACTGTCCTTCTAGTGTAGCCGTAGTTAGGCCACCACTTCAAGAACTCTGTAGCA
CCGCCTACATACCTCGCTCTGCTAATCCTGTTACCAGTGGCTGCTGCCAGTGGCGATAAGTCGTGTCTTA
CCGGGTTGGACTCAAGACGATAGTTACCGGATAAGGCGCAGCGGTCGGGCTGAACGGGGGGTTCGTGCAC
ACAGCCCAGCTTGGAGCGAACGACCTACACCGAACTGAGATACCTACAGCGTGAGCTATGAGAAAGCGCC
ACGCTTCCCGAAGGGAGAAAGGCGGACAGGTATCCGGTAAGCGGCAGGGTCGGAACAGGAGAGCGCACGA
GGGAGCTTCCAGGGGGAAACGCCTGGTATCTTTATAGTCCTGTCGGGTTTCGCCACCTCTGACTTGAGCG
TCGATTTTTGTGATGCTCGTCAGGGGGGCGGAGCCTATGGAAAAACGCCAGCAACGCGGCCTTTTTACGG
TTCCTGGCCTTTTGCTGCGGTTTTGCTCACATGTTCTTTCCTGCGTTATCCCCTGATTCTGTGGATAACC
GTATTACCGCCTTTGAGTGAGCTGATACCGCTCGCCGCAGCCGAACGACCGAGCGCAGCGAGTCAGTGAG
CGAGGAAGCGGAAGAGCGCCCAATACGCAAACCGCCTCTCCCCGCGCGTTGGCCGATTCATTAATGCAGC
TGGCACGACAGGTTTCCCGACTGGAAAGCGGGCAGTGAGCGCAACGCAATTAATGTGAGTTAGCTCACTC
ATTAGGCACCCCAGGCTTTACACTTTATGCTTCCGGCTCGTATGTTGTGTGGAATTGTGAGCGGATAACA
ATTTCACACAGGAAACAGCTATGACCATGATTACGCCAGATTTAATTAAGGCTGCGCGCTCGCTCGCTCA
CTGAGGCCGCCCGGGCAAAGCCCGGGCGTCGGGCGACCTTTGGTCGCCCGGCCTCAGTGAGCGAGCGAGC
GCGCAGAGAGGGAGTGGCCAACTCCATCACTAGGGGTTCCTTGTAGTTAATGATTAACCCGCCATGCTAC
TTATCTACCTGCGGCCGCCATTATGGAATGTGTGTCAGTTAGGGTGTGGAAAGTCCCCAGGCTCCCCAGC
AGGCAGAAGTATGCAAAGCATGCATCTCAATTAGTCAGCAACCAGTCCCGGTCTCCTCCCATGCATGTCA
ATATTGGCCATTAGCCATATTATTCATTGGTTATATAGCATAAATCAATATTGGCTATTGGCCATTGCAT
ACGTTGTATCTATATCATAATATGTACATTTATATTGGCTCATGTCCAATATGACCGCCATGTTGGCATT
GATTATTGACTAGTTATTAATAGTAATCAATTACGGGGTCATTAGTTCATAGCCCATATATGGAGTTCCG
CGTTACATAACTTACGGTAAATGGCCCGCCTGGCTGACCGCCCAACGACCCCCGCCCATTGACGTCAATA
ATGACGTATGTTCCCATAGTAACGCCAATAGGGACTTTCCATTGACGTCAATGGGTGGAGTATTTACGGT
AAACTGCCCACTTGGCAGTACATCAAGTGTATCATATGCCAAGTCCGCCCCCTATTGACGTCAATGACGG
TAAATGGCCCGCCTGGCATTATGCCCAGTACATGACCTTACGGGACTTTCCTACTTGGCAGTACATCTAC
GTATTAGTCATCGCTATTACCATGGTGATGCGGTTTTGGCAGTACACCAATGGGCGTGGATAGCGGTTTG
ACTCACGGGGATTTCCAAGTCTCCACCCCATTGACGTCAATGGGAGTTTGTTTTGGCACCAAAATCAACG
GGACTTTCCAAAATGTCGTAATAACCCCGCCCCGTTGACGCAAATGGGCGGTAGGCGTGTACGGTGGGAG
GTCTATATAAGCAGAGGTCGTTTAGTGAACCGTCAGATCACTAGTAGCTTTATTGCGGTAGTTTATCACA
GTTAAATTGCTAACGCAGTCAGTGCTCGACTGATCACAGGTAAGTATCAAGGTTACAAGACAGGTTTAAG
GAGGCCAATAGAAACTGGGCTTGTCGAGACAGAGAAGATTCTTGCGTTTCTGATAGGCACCTATTGGTCT
TACTGACATCCACTTTGCCTTTCTCTCCACAGGGGTACCGAAGCCGCTAGCGCTACCGGTCGCCACCATG
GCCCCAAAGAAGAAGCGGAAGGTCGGTATCCACGGAGTCCCAGCAGCCGACAAGAAGTACTCCATTGGGC
TCGATATCGGCACAAACAGCGTCGGCTGGGCCGTCATTACGGACGAGTACAAGGTGCCGAGCAAAAAATT
CAAAGTTCTGGGCAATACCGATCGCCACAGCATAAAGAAGAACCTCATTGGCGCCCTCCTGTTCGACTCC
GGGGAAACGGCCGAAGCCACGCGGCTCAAAAGAACAGCACGGCGCAGATATACCCGCAGAAAGAATCGGA
TCTGCTACCTGCAGGAGATCTTTAGTAATGAGATGGCTAAGGTGGATGACTCTTTCTTCCATAGGCTGGA
GGAGTCCTTTTTGGTGGAGGAGGATAAAAAGCACGAGCGCCACCCAATCTTTGGCAATATCGTGGACGAG
GTGGCGTACCATGAAAAGTACCCAACCATATATCATCTGAGGAAGAAGCTTGTAGACAGTACTGATAAGG
CTGACTTGCGGTTGATCTATCTCGCGCTGGCGCATATGATCAAATTTCGGGGACACTTCCTCATCGAGGG
GGACCTGAACCCAGACAACAGCGATGTCGACAAACTCTTTATCCAACTGGTTCAGACTTACAATCAGCTT
TTCGAAGAGAACCCGATCAACGCATCCGGAGTTGACGCCAAAGCAATCCTGAGCGCTAGGCTGTCCAAAT
CCCGGCGGCTCGAAAACCTCATCGCACAGCTCCCTGGGGAGAAGAAGAACGGCCTGTTTGGTAATCTTAT
CGCCCTGTCACTCGGGCTGACCCCCAACTTTAAATCTAACTTCGACCTGGCCGAAGATGCCAAGCTTCAA
CTGAGCAAAGACACCTACGATGATGATCTCGACAATCTGCTGGCCCAGATCGGCGACCAGTACGCAGACC
TTTTTTTGGCGGCAAAGAACCTGTCAGACGCCATTCTGCTGAGTGATATTCTGCGAGTGAACACGGAGAT
CACCAAAGCTCCGCTGAGCGCTAGTATGATCAAGCGCTATGATGAGCACCACCAAGACTTGACTTTGCTG
AAGGCCCTTGTCAGACAGCAACTGCCTGAGAAGTACAAGGAAATTTTCTTCGATCAGTCTAAAAATGGCT
ACGCCGGATACATTGACGGCGGAGCAAGCCAGGAGGAATTTTACAAATTTATTAAGCCCATCTTGGAAAA
AATGGACGGCACCGAGGAGCTGCTGGTAAAGCTTAACAGAGAAGATCTGTTGCGCAAACAGCGCACTTTC
GACAATGGAAGCATCCCCCACCAGATTCACCTGGGCGAACTGCACGCTATCCTCAGGCGGCAAGAGGATT
TCTACCCCTTTTTGAAAGATAACAGGGAAAAGATTGAGAAAATCCTCACATTTCGGATACCCTACTATGT
AGGCCCCCTCGCCCGGGGAAATTCCAGATTCGCGTGGATGACTCGCAAATCAGAAGAGACCATCACTCCC
TGGAACTTCGAGGAAGTCGTGGATAAGGGGGCCTCTGCCCAGTCCTTCATCGAAAGGATGACTAACTTTG
ATAAAAATCTGCCTAACGAAAAGGTGCTTCCTAAACACTCTCTGCTGTACGAGTACTTCACAGTTTATAA
CGAGCTCACCAAGGTCAAATACGTCACAGAAGGGATGAGAAAGCCAGCATTCCTGTCTGGAGAGCAGAAG
AAAGCTATCGTGGACCTCCTCTTCAAGACGAACCGGAAAGTTACCGTGAAACAGCTCAAAGAAGACTATT
TCAAAAAGATTGAATGTTTCGACTCTGTTGAAATCAGCGGAGTGGAGGATCGCTTCAACGCATCCCTGGG
AACGTATCACGATCTCCTGAAAATCATTAAAGACAAGGACTTCCTGGACAATGAGGAGAACGAGGACATT
CTTGAGGACATTGTCCTCACCCTTACGTTGTTTGAAGATAGGGAGATGATTGAAGAACGCTTGAAAACTT
ACGCTCATCTCTTCGACGACAAAGTCATGAAACAGCTCAAGAGGCGCCGATATACAGGATGGGGGCGGCT
GTCAAGAAAACTGATCAATGGGATCCGAGACAAGCAGAGTGGAAAGACAATCCTGGATTTTCTTAAGTCC
GATGGATTTGCCAACCGGAACTTCATGCAGTTGATCCATGATGACTCTCTCACCTTTAAGGAGGACATCC
AGAAAGCACAAGTTTGTCTGGCTGGCGATACTCTCATTACCCTGGCCGATGGACGACGAGTGCCTATTAG
AGAACTGGTGTCACAGCAGAATTTTTCCGTGTGGGCTCTGAATCCTCAGACTTACCGCCTGGAGAGGGCT
AGAGTGAGTAGAGCTTTCTGTACCGGCATCAAACCTGTGTACCGCCTCACCACTAGACTGGGGAGATCCA
TTAGGGCCACTGCCAACCACCGATTTCTCACACCTCAGGGCTGGAAACGAGTCGATGAACTCCAGCCTGG
AGATTACCTGGCTCTGCCTAGGAGAATCCCTACTGCCTCCTGATCTCGAGCTCGATGAGTTTGGACAAAC
CACAACTAGAATGCAGTGAAAAAAATGCTTTATTTGTGAAATTTGTGATGCTATTGCTTTATTTGTAACC
ATTATAAGCTGCAATAAACAAGTTAACAACAACAATTGCATTCATTTTATGTTTCAGGTTCAGGGGGAGG
TGTGGGAGGTTTTTTAAAGCAAGTAAAACCTCTACAAATGTGGTACTTAAGAGGGGGAGACCAAAGGGCG
AGACGTTAAGGCCTCACGTGACATGTGAGCAAAAGGCCAGCAAAATGTACAAAAAAGCAGGCTTTAAAGG
AACCAATTCAGTCGACTGGATCCGGTACCAAGGTCGGGCAGGAAGAGGGCCTATTTCCCATGATTCCTTC
ATATTTGCATATACGATACAAGGCTGTTAGAGAGATAATTAGAATTAATTTGACTGTAAACACAAAGATA
TTAGTACAAAATACGTGACGTAGAAAGTAATAATTTCTTGGGTAGTTTGCAGTTTTAAAATTATGTTTTA
AAATGGACTATCATATGCTTACCGTAACTTGAAAGTATTTCGATTTCTTGGCTTTATATATCTTGTGGAA
AGGACGAAACACCGCTCGAGATAAGACCGTTTTAGAGCTAGAAATAGCAAGTTAAAATAAGGCTAGTCCG
TTATCAACTTGAAAAAGTGGCACCGAGTCGGTGCTTTTTTTTCTAGAGGGCGGCCGCAGGTAGATAAGTA
GCATGGCGGGTTAATCATTAACTACAAGGAACCCCTAGTGATGGAGTTGGCCACTCCCTCTCTGCGCGCT
CGCTCGCTCACTGAGGCCGGGCGACCAAAGGTCGCCCGACGCCCGGGCTTTGCCCGGGCGGCCTCAGTGA
GCGAGCGAGCGCGCAGCCTTAATTAACCTAATTCACTGGCCGTCGTTTTACAACGTCGTGACTGGGAAAA
CCCTGGCGTTACCCAACTTAATCGCCTTGCAGCACATCCCCCTTTCGCCAGCTGGCGTAATAGCGAAGAG
GCCCGCACCGATCGCCCTTCCCAACAGTTGCGCAGCCTGAATGGCGAATGGG
[124 nt withheld, positions 6843-6966]
C
[91 nt withheld, positions 6968-7058]
A
[49 nt withheld, positions 7060-7108]
CCTTTGACGTTGGAGTCCACGTTCTTT
[37 nt withheld, positions 7136-7172]
ACCCTATCTCGGTCTATTCTTTTGATTTATAAGGGATTTTGCCGATTTCGGCCTATTGGTTAAAAAATGA
GCTGATTTAACAAAAATTTAACGCGAATTTTAACAAAATATTAACGTTTATAATTTCAGGTGGCATCTTT
CGGGGAAATGTGCGCGGAACCCCTATTTGTTTATTTTTCTAAATACATTCAAATATGTATCCGCTCATGA
GACAATAACCCTGATAAATGCTTCAATAATATTGAAAAAGGAAGAGTATGAGTATTCAACATTTCCGTGT
CGCCCTTATTCCCT
Features (pLannotate 1.2.2; 22 found; start..end, strand, type, name):
    995..1583    +  rep_origin     ori: high-copy-number ColE1/pMB1/pBR322/pUC origin of replication
   1766..1858    +  CDS            lacI (fragment): lac repressor; lacI; The lac repressor binds to the lac operator to inhibit transcription in E. coli. This inhibition can be relieved by adding lactose or isopropyl-β-D-thiogalactopyranoside (IPTG).
   1871..1892    +  protein_bind   CAP binding site: CAP binding activates transcription in the presence of cAMP. E. coli catabolite activator protein
   1907..1937    +  promoter       lac promoter: promoter for the E. coli lac operon
   1945..1961    +  protein_bind   lac operator: The lac repressor binds to the lac operator to inhibit transcription in E. coli. This inhibition can be relieved by adding lactose or isopropyl-β-D-thiogalactopyranoside (IPTG). lac repressor encoded by lacI
   2011..2141    -  repeat_region  AAV2 ITR (fragment): inverted terminal repeat of adeno-associated virus serotype 2 inverted
   2194..2285    +  promoter       SV40 promoter (fragment): SV40 enhancer and early promoter
   2447..2824    +  enhancer       CMV enhancer: human cytomegalovirus immediate early enhancer
   2826..3025    +  promoter       CMV promoter: human cytomegalovirus (CMV) immediate early promoter
   3120..3252    +  intron         chimeric intron: chimera between introns from human β-globin and immunoglobulin heavy chain genes
   3339..5475    +  CDS            Cas9 (fragment): Cas9 (Csn1) endonuclease from the Streptococcus pyogenes Type II CRISPR/Cas system generates RNA-guided double strand breaks in DNA
   5475..5780    +  CDS            dnaB (fragment): DNAB_SYNY3 - Experimental evidence at protein level: Swiss-Prot protein existence level 1. Participates in initiation and elongation during chromosome replication; it exhibits DNA-dependent ATPase activity. From Synechocystis sp. (strain PCC 6803 / Kazusa).
   5823..5904    -  polyA_signal   SV40 poly(A) signal: SV40 polyadenylation signal
   5927..5995    -  CDS            large T antigen (fragment): large T antigen from SV40 (simian virus 40)
   6066..6083    +  protein_bind   attB1 (fragment): mutant version of attB; recombination site for the Gateway® BP reaction BP Clonase™
   6135..6375    +  promoter       U6 promoter: RNA polymerase III promoter for human U6 snRNA
   6399..6474    +  misc_RNA       gRNA scaffold: guide RNA scaffold for the Streptococcus pyogenes CRISPR/Cas9 system
   6537..6667    +  repeat_region  AAV2 ITR (fragment): inverted terminal repeat of adeno-associated virus serotype 2 inverted
   6681..6838    +  CDS            lacZα (fragment): LacZα fragment of β-galactosidase; lacZ fragment
   6843..7271    +  rep_origin     f1 ori (sequence partly withheld): f1 bacteriophage origin of replication; arrow indicates direction of (+) strand synthesis
   7325..7429    +  promoter       AmpR promoter: bla
   7430..824     +  CDS            AmpR (across the origin): β-lactamase; bla; confers resistance to ampicillin, carbenicillin, and related antibiotics
