[The description below was written by a language model from this plasmid's Addgene catalogue record and pLannotate feature annotations shown in this document.]
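Description:
pAAV-SMVP-Cas9N-U6-gRNA P1 is an AAV transfer plasmid built on the pZac2.1 backbone, about 7.5 kb in total, for delivering one half of a split CRISPR-Cas9 system to mammalian cells. It is propagated in E. coli through a high-copy ColE1/pUC-type origin with ampicillin selection (AmpR). The backbone also carries an f1 origin and remnants of the lac region, including lacZα and lacI fragments and the lac promoter and operator. Two AAV2 inverted terminal repeats flank the payload, marking the segment that is replicated and packaged into recombinant AAV particles when rep, cap and helper functions are supplied in trans.

Between the ITRs are two expression units. The first uses a hybrid Pol II promoter, annotated as an SV40 promoter fragment followed by the CMV enhancer and CMV promoter (presumably the "SMVP" of the name), then a chimeric β-globin/immunoglobulin intron. It drives a roughly 2.1 kb N-terminal fragment of Streptococcus pyogenes Cas9 and ends in an SV40 polyadenylation signal. The Cas9 fragment runs directly into a sequence annotated as a DnaB fragment, which is consistent with a split-intein half. Such a half would allow protein trans-splicing with a complementary C-terminal Cas9 half delivered by a separate vector, although the record does not describe that partner. Splitting Cas9 in this way keeps each half within the AAV packaging limit.

The second unit is a human U6 Pol III promoter driving a guide RNA with the S. pyogenes scaffold. The catalogue describes this guide, P1, as a truncated gRNA for binding Pd-l1, which suggests targeting without cleavage, but the record does not state this outright.
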