Addgene plasmid #80943: pAAV-SMVP-Cas9N-U6-gRNA P1
Purpose: Expresses Cas9N in mammalian cells; expresses gRNA P1 for Pd-l1 binding.
Depositing lab: George Church. Depositing organization: Harvard University. Publication: A multifunctional AAV-CRISPR-Cas9 and its host response. Chew WL, Tabebordbar M, Cheng JK, Mali P, Wu EY, Ng AH, Zhu K, Wagers AJ, Church GM. Nat Methods. 2016 Sep 5. doi: 10.1038/nmeth.3993. PubMed 27595405.
Backbone
  Vector backbone: pZac2.1
  Backbone manufacturer: University of Pennsylvannia
  Backbone size w/o insert (bp): 3000
  Total vector size (bp): 7465
  Vector type: Mammalian Expression, AAV, CRISPR, Synthetic Biology
Growth in bacteria
  Bacterial resistance: Ampicillin, 100 μg/mL
  Growth temperature: 37°C
  Growth strain: NEB Stable
  Copy number: Unknown
Gene/Insert
  Gene/Insert name: Cas9N (alt name: Split-Cas9 N-terminal half with truncated gRNA for Pd-l1 binding)
  Species: Synthetic
Terms and licenses: Academic/Nonprofit Terms; Industry Terms: Not Available to Industry
How to cite: pAAV-SMVP-Cas9N-U6-gRNA P1 was a gift from George Church (Addgene plasmid # 80943 ; http://n2t.net/addgene:80943 ; RRID:Addgene_80943)
