>Addgene plasmid #80943 | pAAV-SMVP-Cas9N-U6-gRNA P1 | addgene partial sequence | sequence record 158693 | chim-int-F 5'-TCTTACTGACATCCACTTTGCC-3'
AGCCGCTAGCGCTACCGGTCGCCACCATGGCCCCAAAGAAGAAGCGGAAGGTCGGTATCCACGGAGTCCC
AGCAGCCGACAAGAAGTACTCCATTGGGCTCGATATCGGCACAAACAGCGTCGGCTGGGCCGTCATTACG
GACGAGTACAAGGTGCCGAGCAAAAAATTCAAAGTTCTGGGCAATACCGATCGCCACAGCATAAAGAAGA
ACCTCATTGGCGCCCTCCTGTTCGACTCCGGGGAAACGGCCGAAGCCACGCGGCTCAAAAGAACAGCACG
GCGCAGATATACCCGCAGAAAGAATCGGATCTGCTACCTGCAGGAGATCTTTAGTAATGAGATGGCTAAG
GTGGATGACTCTTTCTTCCATAGGCTGGAGGAGTCCTTTTTGGTGGAGGAGGATAAAAAGCACGAGCGCC
ACCCAATCTTTGGCAATATCGTGGACGAGGTGGCGTACCATGAAAAGTACCCAACCATATATCATCTGAG
GAAGAAGCTTGTAGACAGTACTGATAAGGCTGACTTGCGGTTGATCTATCTCGCGCTGGCGCATATGATC
AAATTTCGGGGACACTTCCTCATCGAGGGGGACCTGAACCCAGACAACAGCGATGTCGACAAACTCTTTA
TCCAACTGGTTCAGACTTACAATCAGCTTTTCGAAGAGAACCCGATCAACGCATCCGGAGTTGACGCCAA
AGCAATCCTGAGCGCTAGGCTGTCCAAATCCCGGCGGCTCGAAAACCTCATCGCACAGCTCCCTGGGGAG
AAGAAGAACGGCCTGTTTGGTAATCTTATCGCCCTGTCACTCGGGCTGACCCCCAACTTTAAATCTAACT
TCGACCTGGCCGAAGATGCCAAGCTTCAACTGAGCAAAGACACCTACGATGATGATCTCG
