>Addgene plasmid #80943 | pAAV-SMVP-Cas9N-U6-gRNA P1 | addgene partial sequence | sequence record 158694 | hU6-F 5'-GAGGGCCTATTTCCCATGATT-3'
GGCTGTTAGAGAGATAATTAGAATTAATTTGACTGTAAACACAAAGATATTAGTACAAAATACGTGACGT
AGAAAGTAATAATTTCTTGGGTAGTTTGCAGTTTTAAAATTATGTTTTAAAATGGACTATCATATGCTTA
CCGTAACTTGAAAGTATTTCGATTTCTTGGCTTTATATATCTTGTGGAAAGGACGAAACACCGCTCGAGA
TAAGACCGTTTTAGAGCTAGAAATAGCAAGTTAAAATAAGGCTAGTCCGTTATCAACTTGAAAAAGTGGC
ACCGAGTCGGTGCTTTTTTTTCTAGAGGGCGGCCGCAGGTAGATAAGTAGCATGGCGGGTTAATCATTAA
CTACAAGGAACCCCTAGTGATGGAGTTGGCCACTCCCTCTCTGCGCGCTCGCTCGCTCACTGAG
